Addgene plasmid #120854: NK695
Purpose: Reporter gene expression in S. rosetta
Depositing lab: Nicole King. Depositing organization: University of California, Berkeley.
Backbone
  Vector backbone: NK676
  Vector type: Choanoflagellate expression
Growth in bacteria
  Bacterial resistance: Ampicillin, 100 μg/mL
  Growth temperature: 37°C
  Growth strain: DH5alpha
  Copy number: High Copy
Gene/Insert
  Gene/Insert name: pac-P2A-Jumblelw1-mTFP (alt name: pEFl5'-Actin3'::pac-P2A-Jumblelw1-mTFP)
  Mutation: Jumblelw1 allele: T to C at nt 1109 causes L305P mutation
  GenBank ID: XM_004998928
  Cloning method: Gibson Cloning
Terms and licenses: Academic/Nonprofit Terms; Industry Terms: Not Available to Industry
How to cite: NK695 was a gift from Nicole King (Addgene plasmid # 120854 ; http://n2t.net/addgene:120854 ; RRID:Addgene_120854)
