[The description below was written by a language model from this plasmid's Addgene catalogue record and pLannotate feature annotations shown in this document.]
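Description:
NK695 is a choanoflagellate expression plasmid built on the NK676 backbone for expressing a selectable, fluorescently tagged protein in Salpingoeca rosetta. In bacteria it behaves as a pUC-type plasmid: it carries a high-copy ColE1/pMB1-family origin and a β-lactamase gene under its own promoter for ampicillin selection. The annotated lac promoter/operator, CAP site, lacZα, MCS, bom, rop and lacI fragments are remnants of the cloning vector rather than functional parts of the payload.

The insert, assembled by Gibson cloning, is a single open reading frame described as pac-P2A-Jumblelw1-mTFP. The alternative name indicates that it is flanked by an EFL 5' regulatory region and an Actin 3' region, presumably the promoter and terminator elements for expression in the choanoflagellate. These elements are not annotated in the feature table, which leaves unlabelled sequence upstream of pac and downstream of mTFP1. The pac gene from Streptomyces alboniger encodes puromycin N-acetyltransferase, providing puromycin resistance in transfected cells. The P2A peptide causes ribosomal skipping, so the resistance enzyme is released separately from the downstream protein. That protein is the Jumble coding sequence, which falls in the unannotated stretch between pac and mTFP1, fused to the cyan fluorescent protein mTFP1. It carries the lw1 allele, a T-to-C change at nucleotide 1109 that produces an L305P substitution.

The record states the purpose only as reporter gene expression in S. rosetta. The design would allow puromycin selection of transfected cells together with fluorescence imaging of the mutant Jumble protein.
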