Features (pLannotate 1.2.2; 13 found; start..end, strand, type, name):
     89..110     +  protein_bind   CAP binding site: CAP binding activates transcription in the presence of cAMP. E. coli catabolite activator protein
    125..155     +  promoter       lac promoter: promoter for the E. coli lac operon
    163..179     +  protein_bind   lac operator: The lac repressor binds to the lac operator to inhibit transcription in E. coli. This inhibition can be relieved by adding lactose or isopropyl-β-D-thiogalactopyranoside (IPTG). lac repressor encoded by lacI
   1326..1916    +  CDS            pac: PUAC_STRAD - Protein predicted: Swiss-Prot protein existence level 4. Detoxification of puromycin. From Streptomyces alboniger.
   3402..4109    +  CDS            mTFP1: mTFP1 is a basic (constitutively fluorescent) cyan fluorescent protein published in 2006, derived from Clavularia sp.. It has low acid sensitivity.
   4317..4349    -  misc_feature   MCS (fragment): pUC18/19 multiple cloning site
   4346..4503    +  CDS            lacZα (fragment): LacZα fragment of β-galactosidase; lacZ fragment
   4509..4608    -  misc_feature   bom (fragment): basis of mobility region from pBR322
   4710..4745    -  CDS            rop (fragment): Rop protein, which maintains plasmids at low copy number; rop
   4840..4944    +  promoter       AmpR promoter: bla
   4945..5805    +  CDS            AmpR: β-lactamase; bla; confers resistance to ampicillin, carbenicillin, and related antibiotics
   5976..6564    +  rep_origin     ori: high-copy-number ColE1/pMB1/pBR322/pUC origin of replication
   6747..76      +  CDS            lacI (fragment) (across the origin): lac repressor; lacI; The lac repressor binds to the lac operator to inhibit transcription in E. coli. This inhibition can be relieved by adding lactose or isopropyl-β-D-thiogalactopyranoside (IPTG).
>Addgene plasmid #120854 | NK695 | addgene full sequence | sequence record 233744 | Addgene NGS Result
CGCCTCTCCCCGCGCGTTGGCCGATTCATTAATGCAGCTGGCACGACAGGTTTCCCGACTGGAAAGCGGG
CAGTGAGCGCAACGCAATTAATGTGAGTTAGCTCACTCATTAGGCACCCCAGGCTTTACACTTTATGCTT
CCGGCTCGTATGTTGTGTGGAATTGTGAGCGGATAACAATTTCACACAGGAAACAGCTATGACCATGATT
ACGCCAAGCTTGTAACGACTGCAGTCTTGTTGTCGTTTGTCGTCGTCGTTCTCTGTCTCCCACCCAACTT
TTGCCAATTGCAACAGTGACTTCTGTACAATTTGCAACAGATACCAACGTGTCGAGTCAGCACAAATGGC
GAGGAAGGTTCGCGTGCATTGCTTGCGCGCCTCTTTGTCATGGGCGCACGCTGATTTGTGTGTGATTTGC
ACCAAATTTCCTGCCGACACAACTTGGGCCCGTACCACACGACCCGTTTCTGGACCCGTTTCTGGCCCAG
AAACGCGAATGTTGCGAAAGATGCGACCACGTGCTCGCTGTCGACAACACAAACTCCCGCACAATCCCCA
TGAAAAAAAAAGTGCTTGCTGGGCTTGTGTCTGGCCTGTGTGCGTGGCGTGGCCGCGTGTGGCTTCGTTC
TTGCTTCTGCTCACTCAGCCTGTTACACGCAGAGTGGCTGCGAGAAACAAGGAGAGGGGTTTGCGGCATT
GGCGCATGTGCATCTGCCTTTTTCATTGAGTCAGTCTGCAGCTCAAGAGGTTGGTTTCGTCGACGGATAT
GAGTGAGCTTCTATGGATGATGAGAGGTGGTGGTGGTTGTATGGTTGGTGGTTGGTGGTTGGTGCAAGGC
GAGCCACGCGAAGAGCGACAAGGATGAGGGAGAGGAGAGGAGACTAGGAAAGAGGTGAAGGGAAGGGAAG
GGCGAGCAATGACGACGAGATAAAAGACAGCCACCACCGCACCCGCACAAAAGCATTGCTCGCACGCATG
GTCGTGTGTTATGTTTCACACCACCAACATAACCAATACAAGCCATCACCAATACAAGCCAGCGCTCAAG
CACACACGCACGCACGCACACACAATACACACGCACGTGAAACGTTCACATTGTCCGCTCACAAATGCCT
TTCCCTTCTCGTCGCTTTCCTTGCCTTTTTTTCTTCCCCTCCTGACTTCCTTCCTGCCTTCCTTCCTTCC
TCCCCTTCTCCGTCCACCAACACCATTTATTTCTCTGCTCTTTTTCCTCGTGCCACGTGAGCAGTCTTTT
CGCGTCGTCTTCTTCTTTGACCCCGTTTACCGTCAACACCATCAACAACCAGCAACATGTCTGGTACGGA
GTACAAGCCTACCGTCCGCCTCGCTACCCGTGACGACGTGCCCCGTGCTGTCCGTACCCTCGCCGCTGCC
TTCGCTGACTACCCTGCTACCCGTCACACCGTCGACCCTGACCGCCACATCGAGCGTGTCACCGAGCTGC
AGGAGCTGTTCCTCACCCGCGTCGGCCTCGACATCGGGAAGGTCTGGGTCGCCGACGACGGTGCTGCTGT
CGCTGTCTGGACCACCCCTGAGTCTGTCGAGGCCGGTGCTGTCTTCGCTGAGATCGGCCCCCGCATGGCT
GAGCTGTCTGGCTCCCGTCTCGCCGCTCAGCAGCAGATGGAGGGCCTCCTCGCCCCCCACCGCCCCAAGG
AGCCCGCCTGGTTCCTCGCCACCGTCGGCGTCTCTCCTGACCACCAGGGCAAGGGTCTCGGCTCTGCCGT
CGTCCTCCCTGGCGTCGAGGCCGCTGAGCGTGCTGGTGTCCCTGCTTTCCTCGAGACCTCCGCTCCTCGC
AACCTCCCCTTCTACGAGCGTCTCGGCTTCACCGTCACCGCCGACGTGGAGGTCCCCGAGGGTCCTCGTA
CCTGGTGCATGACCCGCAAGCCCGGTGGCAGCGGTGCCACCAACTTTTCTCTGCTCAAGCAGGCTGGCGA
CGTTGAAGAGAACCCCGGACCCATGTTGAGGGTACGAGGAAGATCGCTGGAGGCCCGGTTTGTGTACATC
ATCGTGCTGGCTGTGGTGTACACGGCCACGTACATGTACAGCGCCACATCCGGTGACCCAAGCGTACCGG
TTGGCGGCGCAGACATGCCGCCGTGGCTCGCACAGCTGGGACGACCACGCGCAGTTGCAGAGGAGCTGGC
AGAACAGCAACAGCTGCTTGACGCGACGCGGCGCAGCGACGACGGAGCCAACAGACACAGCAACGATGGC
GCCGCCGCAGTCTCACAACACCAGCAGCACCAGCAGCAGGCGGAGCACGATCTGGCCAGCACACGGAGTC
CAAAGACACCGACGCGGCAAGAGGACAAAGGCGTGGACGAGAAGGAGAAAGGCATGAAGTTCGAGGTGGA
GGGGGGCGAAGATGGATTCGTGCCCAGGGAGCACATGAAGAATGCGATGGGTATGCCAGACACTGCAGAG
GCCGACCCGTGGAAGCGGCGCAGGCAGGACAAGTGGCGCCTCATCATCTTGTTCCAGCACAACTTCCCCA
TCCTGAAGCAGGCGGTAGAAGGGTTCCAGCGTGCCAGCGACATCATGGTGCCCAGCATGATCATCGTCGA
CAACTCCAAGGACAGGGATGCCTCGAACAGCGTGTGGCTTGTGGAGCGGGTGGCAGAGGTGGTCGTGCCA
GACCGCCAGCTAAACTTCCCAGAGCTGCACAACTACATGGCCACGCTGGCACTCGAGCGCCGGCTCGAAT
TCTACTTCTGGGCCCACGCAGACAACTACGTGCTGCCGCTGGAGCCTGGCCGCGACATGGGCAAGGACGC
CATCGACTGCCTGCGCGAGCAGATGGCGCGGTTCCCCAACTGGGGCATGATCCTCTTCGCCTACGACCAC
CTGGCCGCCTACCGCACGCAGACGCCAGTCCAGGTGCCATGGGACCCACACGTGTTCCAGTACGGCTCGG
AGTGCGATGCGTATGGGCGCATCCGCGATGCGGGCTACGACGCGCGCGCGTGCAAGATTCACTACTCGTA
CGACATGAAGCGGGTGATTGGCATCCTGGACACGGACTCGTACGACCGGGTCAAGGCGAAGCTGGACGAG
GAGGCAAAGGACAAGTCCAAGCGCAACCAGTGGCGCGAGGGAGCCATGTCCGAGAAGGAGCAGCAATGGC
GCAAGCGCATGAAGGAGGCGTCACGCGCATACTTGGCCGAGAAGTGGGGCGAGGTGAAGTGCAAGCTGCG
CGGTGTGCCGTGCCACAAGCCCTGGCCTTACTGCCCAACGTGCCCCACAGACCTTCCCCAGTGCTACGGC
AAGGAGGCGACGTGGGAGCAACTCGACCACATTCACGCCAGGGTGCACCAGGTGTTTGACAATGATCCCG
ACAAGCCACCACCGCTCGAGGCAGGCGGTAGCGGTGGCTCCATGGTCTCCAAGGGCGAGGAGACCACGAT
GGGCGTCATCAAGCCCGACATGAAGATCAAGCTCAAGATGGAGGGCAACGTCAACGGCCACGCCTTCGTC
ATCGAGGGCGAGGGCGAGGGCAAGCCCTACGACGGCACCAACACCATCAACCTCGAGGTCAAGGAGGGCG
CCCCCCTCCCCTTCTCCTACGACATCCTCACCACCGCCTTCGCCTACGGCAACCGCGCCTTCACCAAGTA
CCCCGACGACATCCCCAACTACTTCAAGCAGTCCTTCCCCGAGGGCTACTCCTGGGAGCGCACCATGACC
TTCGAGGACAAGGGCATCGTCAAGGTCAAGTCCGACATCTCTATGGAGGAGGACTCCTTCATCTACGAGA
TCCACCTCAAGGGCGAGAACTTCCCCCCCAACGGCCCCGTCATGCAGAAGAAGACCACCGGCTGGGACGC
CTCCACCGAGCGCATGTACGTCCGCGACGGCGTCCTCAAGGGCGACGTGAAGCACAAGCTCCTCCTCGAG
GGCGGCGGCCACCACCGCGTCGACTTCAAGACCATCTACCGCGCCAAGAAGGCCGTCAAGCTCCCCGACT
ACCACTTCGTCGACCACCGCATCGAGATCCTCAACCACAACAAGGACTACAACAAGGTCACCGTCTACGA
GTCCGCCGTCGCCCGCAACTCCACCGACGGCATGGACGAGCTGTACAAGGCTTAAGCGCCTCGTTGGTCA
TTGCCACCTTGTTGCCTCTTTTGCTGTTGTCCTCGTGTCGACGCGTGCCACGTGCGCTTGTTGTGAGTTG
ATTCTGCTTCTTGTGCACGTCATGCCGAGCCCTTGGGCCCCGCAATAAACCCACTATGCCAGTGTAACTA
TCCTTCCCCCCAATGTATAACTGTGACGATCAATGAGCGGTGCCCGTCTAGAGGATCCCCGGGTACCGAG
CTCGAATTCACTGGCCGTCGTTTTACAACGTCGTGACTGGGAAAACCCTGGCGTTACCCAACTTAATCGC
CTTGCAGCACATCCCCCTTTCGCCAGCTGGCGTAATAGCGAAGAGGCCCGCACCGATCGCCCTTCCCAAC
AGTTGCGCAGCCTGAATGGCGAATGGCGCCTGATGCGGTATTTTCTCCTTACGCATCTGTGCGGTATTTC
ACACCGCATATGGTGCACTCTCAGTACAATCTGCTCTGATGCCGCATAGTTAAGCCAGCCCCGACACCCG
CCAACACCCGCTGACGCGCCCTGACGGGCTTGTCTGCTCCCGGCATCCGCTTACAGACAAGCTGTGACCG
TCTCCGGGAGCTGCATGTGTCAGAGGTTTTCACCGTCATCACCGAAACGCGCGAGACGAAAGGGCCTCGT
GATACGCCTATTTTTATAGGTTAATGTCATGATAATAATGGTTTCTTAGACGTCAGGTGGCACTTTTCGG
GGAAATGTGCGCGGAACCCCTATTTGTTTATTTTTCTAAATACATTCAAATATGTATCCGCTCATGAGAC
AATAACCCTGATAAATGCTTCAATAATATTGAAAAAGGAAGAGTATGAGTATTCAACATTTCCGTGTCGC
CCTTATTCCCTTTTTTGCGGCATTTTGCCTTCCTGTTTTTGCTCACCCAGAAACGCTGGTGAAAGTAAAA
GATGCTGAAGATCAGTTGGGTGCACGAGTGGGTTACATCGAACTGGATCTCAACAGCGGTAAGATCCTTG
AGAGTTTTCGCCCCGAAGAACGTTTTCCAATGATGAGCACTTTTAAAGTTCTGCTATGTGGCGCGGTATT
ATCCCGTATTGACGCCGGGCAAGAGCAACTCGGTCGCCGCATACACTATTCTCAGAATGACTTGGTTGAG
TACTCACCAGTCACAGAAAAGCATCTTACGGATGGCATGACAGTAAGAGAATTATGCAGTGCTGCCATAA
CCATGAGTGATAACACTGCGGCCAACTTACTTCTGACAACGATCGGAGGACCGAAGGAGCTAACCGCTTT
TTTGCACAACATGGGGGATCATGTAACTCGCCTTGATCGTTGGGAACCGGAGCTGAATGAAGCCATACCA
AACGACGAGCGTGACACCACGATGCCTGTAGCAATGGCAACAACGTTGCGCAAACTATTAACTGGCGAAC
TACTTACTCTAGCTTCCCGGCAACAATTAATAGACTGGATGGAGGCGGATAAAGTTGCAGGACCACTTCT
GCGCTCGGCCCTTCCGGCTGGCTGGTTTATTGCTGATAAATCTGGAGCCGGTGAGCGTGGGTCTCGCGGT
ATCATTGCAGCACTGGGGCCAGATGGTAAGCCCTCCCGTATCGTAGTTATCTACACGACGGGGAGTCAGG
CAACTATGGATGAACGAAATAGACAGATCGCTGAGATAGGTGCCTCACTGATTAAGCATTGGTAACTGTC
AGACCAAGTTTACTCATATATACTTTAGATTGATTTAAAACTTCATTTTTAATTTAAAAGGATCTAGGTG
AAGATCCTTTTTGATAATCTCATGACCAAAATCCCTTAACGTGAGTTTTCGTTCCACTGAGCGTCAGACC
CCGTAGAAAAGATCAAAGGATCTTCTTGAGATCCTTTTTTTCTGCGCGTAATCTGCTGCTTGCAAACAAA
AAAACCACCGCTACCAGCGGTGGTTTGTTTGCCGGATCAAGAGCTACCAACTCTTTTTCCGAAGGTAACT
GGCTTCAGCAGAGCGCAGATACCAAATACTGTTCTTCTAGTGTAGCCGTAGTTAGGCCACCACTTCAAGA
ACTCTGTAGCACCGCCTACATACCTCGCTCTGCTAATCCTGTTACCAGTGGCTGCTGCCAGTGGCGATAA
GTCGTGTCTTACCGGGTTGGACTCAAGACGATAGTTACCGGATAAGGCGCAGCGGTCGGGCTGAACGGGG
GGTTCGTGCACACAGCCCAGCTTGGAGCGAACGACCTACACCGAACTGAGATACCTACAGCGTGAGCTAT
GAGAAAGCGCCACGCTTCCCGAAGGGAGAAAGGCGGACAGGTATCCGGTAAGCGGCAGGGTCGGAACAGG
AGAGCGCACGAGGGAGCTTCCAGGGGGAAACGCCTGGTATCTTTATAGTCCTGTCGGGTTTCGCCACCTC
TGACTTGAGCGTCGATTTTTGTGATGCTCGTCAGGGGGGCGGAGCCTATGGAAAAACGCCAGCAACGCGG
CCTTTTTACGGTTCCTGGCCTTTTGCTGGCCTTTTGCTCACATCTTCTTTCCTGCGTTATCCCCTGATTC
TGTGGATAACCGTATTACCGCCTTTGAGTGAGCTGATACCGCTCGCCGCAGCCGAACGACCGAGCGCAGC
GAGTCAGTGAGCGAGGAAGCGGAAGAGCGCCCAATACGCAAAC
